Addgene plasmid #145815: pAID5.4-C
Purpose: (Empty Backbone) An all-in-one bicistronic plasmid for controlling protein degradation by AID technology
Depositing lab: Masato Kanemaki. Depositing organization: National Institute of Genetics. Publication: Constructing Auxin-Inducible Degron Mutants Using an All-in-One Vector. Yesbolatova A, Saito Y, Kanemaki MT. Pharmaceuticals (Basel). 2020 May 23;13(5). pii: ph13050103. doi: 10.3390/ph13050103. PubMed 32456235.
Backbone
  Vector backbone: pT2AL200R175-CAGGS-EGFP
  Vector type: Mammalian Expression
  Selectable markers: Hygromycin
  Tag / fusion protein: mAID-EGFP (C terminal on insert)
Growth in bacteria
  Bacterial resistance: Ampicillin, 100 μg/mL
  Growth temperature: 37°C
  Growth strain: DH5alpha
  Copy number: High Copy
Terms and licenses: Academic/Nonprofit Terms; Industry Terms: Not Available to Industry
How to cite: pAID5.4-C was a gift from Masato Kanemaki (Addgene plasmid # 145815 ; http://n2t.net/addgene:145815 ; RRID:Addgene_145815)
