[The description below was written by a language model from this plasmid's Addgene catalogue record and pLannotate feature annotations shown in this document.]
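Description:
pAID5.4-C is an empty mammalian expression backbone for auxin-inducible degron (AID) experiments, built on pT2AL200R175-CAGGS-EGFP. It combines both components of the AID system in a single bicistronic plasmid. In bacteria it is maintained as a high-copy plasmid through a ColE1/pUC-type origin and selected with ampicillin (AmpR). An f1 origin and remnants of a lacZα/lac promoter cloning region with flanking T7 and T3 promoters are also present.

The main cassette is driven by a CAG-type promoter, made up of the CMV enhancer, the chicken β-actin promoter and a chimeric β-actin/β-globin intron. This is followed by an open reading frame matching rice (Oryza sativa) TIR1, the F-box protein that recognises the degron when auxin is present. Downstream lie a multiple cloning site, the mini-AID degron derived from Arabidopsis IAA17, EGFP and an SV40 polyadenylation signal. A gene of interest placed in the cloning site is therefore expressed with a C-terminal mAID-EGFP tag from the same transcript as TIR1. The feature table does not annotate the element in the short gap between TIR1 and the cloning site that makes the unit bicistronic, so its identity cannot be stated from the record.

A separate PGK promoter–hygromycin resistance–PGK poly(A) cassette allows selection of transfected mammalian cells. It is flanked by two loxP sites in the same orientation, so Cre should be able to excise the marker. The backbone name suggests a Tol2 transposon vector, but no transposon arms are annotated. The plasmid is used to generate cells in which a fluorescent, degron-tagged protein can be depleted by adding auxin.
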