Features (pLannotate 1.2.2; 25 found; start..end, strand, type, name):
      7..462     -  rep_origin     f1 ori (sequence partly withheld): f1 bacteriophage origin of replication; arrow indicates direction of (+) strand synthesis
    467..622     -  CDS            lacZα (fragment): LacZα fragment of β-galactosidase; lacZ fragment
    630..648     +  promoter       T7 promoter: promoter for bacteriophage T7 RNA polymerase
    884..917     +  protein_bind   loxP: Cre-mediated recombination occurs in the 8-bp core sequence (GCATACAT). Cre recombinase
    944..1396    -  polyA_signal   PGK poly(A) signal: mouse phosphoglycerate kinase 1 polyadenylation signal
   1480..2500    -  CDS            HygR (fragment): aminoglycoside phosphotransferase from E. coli; aph(4)-Ia; confers resistance to hygromycin
   2560..3059    -  promoter       PGK promoter: mouse phosphoglycerate kinase 1 promoter
   3120..3153    +  protein_bind   loxP: Cre-mediated recombination occurs in the 8-bp core sequence (GCATACAT). Cre recombinase
   3184..3305    -  polyA_signal   SV40 poly(A) signal: SV40 polyadenylation signal
   3328..3412    -  CDS            large T antigen (fragment): large T antigen from SV40 (simian virus 40)
   3423..4142    -  CDS            EGFP: the original enhanced GFP (Yang et al., 1996) mammalian codon-optimized
   4149..4352    -  CDS            mini-AID: minimal degron from the auxin-responsive IAA17 protein of Arabidopsis thaliana (Kubota et al., 2013) acts as an auxin-inducible degron (AID) in the presence of TIR1
   4365..4421    -  misc_feature   MCS: multiple cloning site
   4494..6218    -  CDS            TIR1B_ORYSJ: Experimental evidence at transcript level: Swiss-Prot protein existence level 2. From Oryza sativa subsp. japonica (Rice).
   6290..7306    -  intron         chimeric intron: chimera between introns from chicken β-actin and rabbit β-globin
   7307..7584    -  promoter       chicken β-actin promoter: No description available
   7586..7965    -  enhancer       CMV enhancer: human cytomegalovirus immediate early enhancer
   8243..8261    -  promoter       T3 promoter: promoter for bacteriophage T3 RNA polymerase
   8306..8322    -  protein_bind   lac operator: The lac repressor binds to the lac operator to inhibit transcription in E. coli. This inhibition can be relieved by adding lactose or isopropyl-β-D-thiogalactopyranoside (IPTG). lac repressor encoded by lacI
   8330..8360    -  promoter       lac promoter: promoter for the E. coli lac operon
   8375..8396    -  protein_bind   CAP binding site: CAP binding activates transcription in the presence of cAMP. E. coli catabolite activator protein
   8409..8501    -  CDS            lacI (fragment): lac repressor; lacI; The lac repressor binds to the lac operator to inhibit transcription in E. coli. This inhibition can be relieved by adding lactose or isopropyl-β-D-thiogalactopyranoside (IPTG).
   8684..9272    -  rep_origin     ori: high-copy-number ColE1/pMB1/pBR322/pUC origin of replication
   9443..10303   -  CDS            AmpR: β-lactamase; bla; confers resistance to ampicillin, carbenicillin, and related antibiotics
  10304..10408   -  promoter       AmpR promoter: bla
>Addgene plasmid #145815 | pAID5.4-C | addgene full sequence | sequence record 298837 | Addgene NGS Result
CCACCTAAATTGTAAGCGTTAATATTTTGTTAAAATTCGCGTTAAATTTTTGTTAAATCAGCTCATTTTT
TAACCAATAGGCCGAAATCGGCAAAATCCCTTATAAATCAAAAGAATAGACCGAGATAGGGT
[37 nt withheld, positions 133-169]
AAAGAACGTGGACTCCAACGTCAAAGG
[49 nt withheld, positions 197-245]
T
[91 nt withheld, positions 247-337]
G
[52 nt withheld, positions 339-390]
NGGCGGGTGTGGT
[59 nt withheld, positions 404-462]
CCCATTCGCCATTCAGGCTGCGCAACTGTTGGGAAGGGCGATCGGTGCGGGCCTCTTCGCTATTACGCCA
GCTGGCGAAAGGGGGATGTGCTGCAAGGCGATTAAGTTGGGTAACGCCAGGGTTTTCCCAGTCACGACGT
TGTAAAACGACGGCCAGTGAGCGCGCGTAATACGACTCACTATAGGGCGAATTGGGTACCGGCATATGGT
TCTTGACAGAGGTGTAAAAAGTACTCAAAAATTTTACTCAAGTGAAAGTACAAGTACTTAGGGAAAATTT
TACTCAATTAAAAGTAAAAGTATCTGGCTAGAATCTTACTTGAGTAAAAGTAAAAAAGTACTCCATTAAA
ATTGTACTTGAGTATTAAGGAAGTAAAAGTAAAAGCAAGAAAGATCTTAGTGAACCTCTTCGAGGGACCT
AATAACTTCGTATAGCATACATTATACGAAGTTATATTAAGGGTTCCGGATCTCGACCAGCTTCTGATGG
AATTAGAACTTGGCAAAACAATACTGAGAATGAAGTGTATGTGGAACAGAGGCTGCTGATCTCGTTCTTC
AGGCTATGAAACTGACACATTTGGAAACCACAGTACTTAGAACCACAAAGTGGGAATCAAGAGAAAAACA
ATGATCCCACGAGAGATCTATAGATCTATAGATCATGAGTGGGAGGAATGAGCTGGCCCTTAATTTGGTT
TTGCTTGTTTAAATTATGATATCCAACTATGAAACATTATCATAAAGCAATAGTAAAGAGCCTTCAGTAA
AGAGCAGGCATTTATCTAATCCCACCCCACCCCCACCCCCGTAGCTCCAATCCTTCCATTCAAAATGTAG
GTACTCTGTTCTCACCCTTCTTAACAAAGTATGACAGGAAAAACTTCCATTTTAGTGGACATCTTTATTG
TTTAATAGATCATCAATTTCTGCATCCCGGGGATCTGATATCATCGATGCATGGGGTCGTGCGCTCCTTT
CGGTCGGGCGCTGCGGGTCGTGGGGCGGGCGGCTAGCCTATTCCTTTGCCCTCGGACGAGTGCTGGGGCG
TCGGTTTCCACTATCGGCGAGTACTTCTACACAGCCATCGGTCCAGACGGCCGCGCTTCTGCGGGCGATT
TGTGTACGCCCGACAGTCCCGGCTCCGGATCGGACGATTGCGTCGCATCGACCCTGCGCCCAAGCTGCAT
CATCGAAATTGCCGTCAACCAAGCTCTGATAGAGTTGGTCAAGACCAATGCGGAGCATATACGCCCGGAG
CCGCGGCGATCCTGCAAGCTCCGGATGCCTCCGCTCGAAGTAGCGCGTCTGCTGCTCCATACAAGCCAAC
CACGGCCTCCAGAAGAAGATGTTGGCGACCTCGTATTGGGAATCCCCGAACATCGCCTCGCTCCAGTCAA
TGACCGCTGTTATGCGGCCATTGTCCGTCAGGACATTGTTGGAGCCGAAATCCGCGTGCACGAGGTGCCG
GACTTCGGGGCAGTCCTCGGCCCAAAGCATCAGCTCATCGAGAGCCTGCGCGACGGACGCACTGACGGTG
TCGTCCATCACAGTTTGCCAGTGATACACATGGGGATCAGCAATCGCGCATATGAAATCACGCCATGTAG
TGTATTGACCGATTCCTTGCGGTCCGAATGGGCCGAACCCGCTCGTCTGGCTAAGATCGGCCGCAGCGAT
CGCATCCATGGCCTCCGCGACCGGCTGCAGAACAGCGGGCAGTTCGGTTTCAGGCAGGTCTTGCAACGTG
ACACCCTGTGCACGGCGGGAGATGCAATAGGTCAGGCTCTCGCTGAATTCCCCAATGTCAAGCACTTCCG
GAATCGGGAGCGCGGCCGATGCAAAGTGCCGATAAACATAACGATCTTTGTAGAAACCATCGGCGCAGCT
ATTTACCCGCAGGACATATCCACGCCCTCCTACATCGAAGCTGAAAGCACGAGATTCTTCGCCCTCCGAG
AGCTGCATCAGGTCGGAGACGCTGTCGAACTTTTCGATCAGAAACTTCTCGACAGACGTCGCGGTGAGTT
CAGGCTTTCCGGATCTATCCATGCTAGCGGTAAGCTTCAGCTGCTCGAGATCTAGATGGATGCAGGTCGA
AAGGCCCGGAGATGAGGAAGAGGAGAACAGCGCGGCAGACGTGCGCTTTTGAAGCGTGCAGAATGCCGGG
CCTCCGGAGGACCTTCGGGCGCCCGCCCCGCCCCTGAGCCCGCCCCTGAGCCCGCCCCCGGACCCACCCC
TTCCCAGCCTCTGAGCCCAGAAAGCGAAGGAGCAAAGCTGCTATTGGCCGCTGCCCCAAAGGCCTACCCG
CTTCCATTGCTCAGCGGTGCTGTCCATCTGCACGAGACTAGTGAGACGTGCTACTTCCATTTGTCACGTC
CTGCACGACGCGAGCTGCGGGGCGGGGGGGAACTTCCTGACTAGGGGAGGAGTAGAAGGTGGCGCGAAGG
GGCCACCAAAGAACGGAGTCGGTTGGCGCCTACCGGTGGATGTGGAATGTGTGCGAGGCCAGAGGCCACT
TGTGTAGCGCCAAGTGCCCAGCGGGGCTGCTAAAGCGCATGCTCCAGACTGCCTTGGGAAAAGCGCCTCC
CCTACCCGGTAGAATTTCGAGGTCGAGATCCTAAGCTTGGCTGGACGTAAACTCCTCTTCAGACCTAATA
ACTTCGTATAGCATACATTATACGAAGTTATATTAAGGGTTATTGAATATGATCGACGCGTTAAGATACA
TTGATGAGTTTGGACAAACCACAACTAGAATGCAGTGAAAAAAATGCTTTATTTGTGAAATTTGTGATGC
TATTGCTTTATTTGTAACCATTATAAGCTGCAATAAACAAGTTAACAACAACAATTGCATTCATTTTATG
TTTCAGGTTCAGGGGGAGGTGTGGGAGGTTTTTTAAAGCAAGTAAAACCTCTACAAATGTGGTATGGCTG
ATTATGATCAGTTATCTAGATTACTTGTACAGCTCGTCCATGCCGAGAGTGATCCCGGCGGCGGTCACGA
ACTCCAGCAGGACCATGTGATCGCGCTTCTCGTTGGGGTCTTTGCTCAGGGCGGACTGGGTGCTCAGGTA
GTGGTTGTCGGGCAGCAGCACGGGGCCGTCGCCGATGGGGGTGTTCTGCTGGTAGTGGTCGGCGAGCTGC
ACGCTGCCGTCCTCGATGTTGTGGCGGATCTTGAAGTTCACCTTGATGCCGTTCTTCTGCTTGTCGGCCA
TGATATAGACGTTGTGGCTGTTGTAGTTGTACTCCAGCTTGTGCCCCAGGATGTTGCCGTCCTCCTTGAA
GTCGATGCCCTTCAGCTCGATGCGGTTCACCAGGGTGTCGCCCTCGAACTTCACCTCGGCGCGGGTCTTG
TAGTTGCCGTCGTCCTTGAAGAAGATGGTGCGCTCCTGGACGTAGCCTTCGGGCATGGCGGACTTGAAGA
AGTCGTGCTGCTTCATGTGGTCGGGGTAGCGGCTGAAGCACTGCACGCCGTAGGTCAGGGTGGTCACGAG
GGTGGGCCAGGGCACGGGCAGCTTGCCGGTGGTGCAGATGAACTTCAGGGTCAGCTTGCCGTAGGTGGCA
TCGCCCTCGCCCTCGCCGGACACGCTGAACTTGTGGCCGTTTACGTCGCCGTCCAGCTCGACCAGGATGG
GCACCACCCCGGTGAACAGCTCCTCGCCCTTGCTCACCATGCTAGCTTTATACATCCTCAAATCGATTTT
CCTCAAGTACGGTGCTCCGTCCATTGATACCTTCACGAACGCCGCCGCCTCCGGGCCACCGCTTGATTTT
TGGCAGGAAACCATCACGTTCTTCCGGTATGATCTCACCGGTGGCCATCCCACAACTTGTGCCTTGGCCG
GAGGTTTGGCTGGATCTTTAGGACAAGCACTCTTCTCCTTGGCGCCTGCACCGGATCCCGGGCCCGCGGT
ACCGTCGACTGCAGAATTCGAAGCTTGAGCTCGAGATCTAGGTCCAGGGTTCTCCTCCACGTCTCCAGCC
TGCTTCAGCAGGCTGAAGTTAGTAGCTCCGCTTCCTGATCTCAGAATCTTCACAAAGTTGGGAGCATCAT
CTCTTGCCCCTGCGGTGGTCCGATACACATACAGTTTCTCCACCTTTGGCAGGTCGCCATGATTTTCCTC
CATTTCGTTAGACCCGTCCCGCTCATTAATGACTTCCACGTTCAGCATAGGCATTTTACTAGCCAGGACC
TGACAGCCCTTCAGAGTCACATTGCAACTAGACATCCACAGGCTCCTCATTGTCTCGTATCTGGCAAAGT
TTCCCAGCAGAGCGGCATCCCCGAAAGGGCTGTCCCGGATTTCCAGTTTTCGCAGATTCTTACACCCGTT
CATCACGTGCATCATGCCCTTATCGGAGTCTCCGGCAAATGCAATGCTCAGCATCTCCAGCTGCTTAGCA
TACTTGCCGATGTACATGAACACTTTGTCTGTCAGCAGGCCGGAAATGCTCAGCCTCTGGAGTCCCTTGC
ACTCTCTCACGATAGCTCCAAACCCTTCATCCAGTGGCTGGGATGTGACCACGTCGGGTTTGCCTGGTTC
CAGAATACACAGCCGAAATCGGGTGAAATTAGGGCAGTTCTTGGCGACGGTCACCAGTGCAGCATTAGTC
ATCTGATGACAGAAATACAGCAGGCTGTTCAGCTTTGGGCATCCCAGTGAGACTGCCACCAGGCCTTCCT
CAGTGACAGCACTATATCCGGCCACGTAAAAATCAGATGGGAACACTCTCAGCTCCTGGAGGTCCTTGCA
GGAGCTGGCGACCACCTGGAGCCCCTTATCGGAAATACAGTCCAGCACCCACAGTCGCTGGAGTTTCACG
CAGCGTGAGATCATCTTTGTCAGATCACTGGCGTCCAGGGTTGGTGCATAGCTCAGGTTCAGGCCTGTCA
GCTGTGCACACAGAGGGTAGATAAAGCTCAGGCACACGGGTGAAGCATCCCAGAATCCTGACAGACTCCT
CAGCATTTTACACTTCTCCAGGGCAGAAGTCAGTTTAAAGTAGGATTCTGTCTGGAAATCGTCTGTCAGA
TTGCCGGTTCCCAGATCCTCCAGGTTAGGGGTTCTCAGCAGAATCTTAGCCAGAGTGTCCACGCTCACGC
TCCGGTTCAGCCGCAGAGACCTCAGGTTGGGGCTTCTTGAGACCAGCCGCTCCAGGGACCCAGCATTCAC
TTCGCCTTTGATGCAGGCAAAGTTCAGGGACACCAGGCTGGTACATGAGTCTGGGAAGCAAGACAGCCAT
CTGGGGCCTCTATCCTCCACTTCATTCTCCTGGAGGTCCAGCTCCCGCAGCAGCTTACAGTGGGAGGCCA
CGGCTGCCAGTCCATCGGTGCTGAAGCCTTCGCAAGAAATCAGCACCAGTGCGCGAAACCTAGGGAAGCT
CCGAGCCAGCAGCTCCAGACTTTCGTCAGAGACCACCATTCGCTTCATGCGCAGTTCCTCCAGTCCATGA
CAGCCGCGAGCGGCTGCCTCGATCCAAGGGCCGGCGTATCCTCCCCAATCAGGGGGCACCAGGTTAAAGT
CGGCGAAGTGGGGTTTCCCCTTGACGGTCAGTGCGCGCACATTTGGAAACCTAGCGGCGACCCTGCCTGC
TCTCACAGCATAGCAGTTGCCGACGAACACTCCTCTCCGGCTCAGGCGTTCGATCTCGTACCACACTTTG
CAGACCAGGCTCACTGTGTTTCTATCTCTCTGTGCAGGCAGGAAGCTAAAAATGTGTTCGACGACCTCTT
CAGGAAAGTATGTCATGGTGGCAGCGCTTCGAGGAATTCTTTGCCAAAATGATGAGACAGCACAATAACC
AGCACGTTGCCCAGGAGCTGTAGGAAAAAGAAGAAGGCATGAACATGGTTAGCAGAGGCTCTAGAGCCGC
CGGTCACACGCCAGAAGCCGAACCCCGCCCTGCCCCGTCCCCCCCGAAGGCAGCCGTCCCCCCGCGGACA
GCCCCGAGGCTGGAGAGGGAGAAGGGGACGGCGGCGCGGCGACGCACGAAGGCCCTCCCCGCCCATTTCC
TTCCTGCCGGCGCCGCACCGCTTCGCCCCGCGCCCGCTAGAGGGGGTGCGGCGGCGCCTCCCAGATTTCG
GCTCCGCACAGATTTGGGACAAAGGAAGTCCCTGCGCCCTCTCGCACGATTACCATAAAAGGCAATGGCT
GCGGCTCGCCGCGCCTCGACAGCCGCCGGCGCTCCGGGGGCCGCCGCGCCCCTCCCCCGAGCCCYCCCCG
GCCCGAGGCGGCCCCGCCCCGCCCGGCACCCCCACCTGCCGCCACCCCCCGCCCGGCACGGCGAGCCCCG
CGCCACGCCCCGTACGGAGCCCCGCACCCGAAGCCGGGCCGTGCTCAGCAACTCGGGGAGGGGGGTGCAG
GGGGGGTTGCAGCCCGACCGACGCGCCCACACCCCCTGCTCACCCCCCCACGCACACACCCCGCACGCAG
CCTTTGTTCCCCTCGCAGCCCCCCCCGCACCGCGGGGCACCGCCCCCGGCCGCGCTCCCCTCGCGCACAC
TGCGGAGCGCACAAAGCCCCGCGCCGCGCCCGCAGCGCTCACAGCCGCCGGGCAGCGCGGAGCCGCACGC
GGCGCTCCCCACGCACACACACACGCACGCACCCCCCGAGCCGCTCCCCCCGCACAAAGGGCCCTCCCGG
AGCCCCTCAAGGCTTTCACGCAGCCACAGAAAAGAAACAAGCCGTCATTAAACCAAGCGCTAATTACAGC
CCGGAGGAGAAGGGCCGTCCCGCCCGCTCACCTGTGGGAGTAACGCGGTCAGTCAGAGCCGGGGCGGGCG
GCGCGAGGCGGCGGCGGAGCGGGGCACGGGGCGAAGGCAGCGCGCAGCGACTCCCGCCCGCCGCGCGCTT
CGCTTTTTATAGGGCCGCCGCCGCCGCCGCCTCGCCATAAAAGGAAACTTTCGGAGCGCGCCGCTCTGAT
TGGCTGCCGCCGCACCTCTCCGCCYCSCCCCSCCCCSCCCCCCSCCCCSCCCCSCCCCSCCYGGCGCGCG
CCCCCCCCCCCCCCCCGCCCCCATCGCTGCACAAAATAATTAAAAAATAAATAAATACAAAATTGGGGGT
GGGGAGGGGGGGGAGATGGGGAGAGTGAAGCAGAACGTGGGGCTCACCTCGACCATGGTAATAGCGATGA
CTAATACGTAGATGTACTGCCAAGTAGGAAAGTCCCATAAGGTCATGTACTGGGCATAATGCCAGGCGGG
CCATTTACCGTCATTGACGTCAATAGGGGGCGTACTTGGCATATGATACACTTGATGTACTGCCAAGTGG
GCAGTTTACCGTAAATACTCCACCCATTGACGTCAATGGAAAGTCCCTATTGGCGTTACTATGGGAACAT
ACGTCATTATTGACGTCAATGGGCGGGGGTCGTTGGGCGGTCAGCCAGGCGGGCCATTTACCGTAAGTTA
TGTAACGCGGAACTCCATATATGGGCTATGAACTAATGACCCCGTAATTGATTACTATTAATAACTAGTC
AATAATCAATGTCGAGCATGCATCTAGAGGGCCCAAGTGATCTCCAAAAAATAAGTACTTTTTGACTGTA
AATAAAATTGTAAGGAGTAAAAAGTACTTTTTTTTCTAAAAAAATGTAATTAAGTAAAAGTAAAAGTATT
GATTTTTAATTGTACTCAAGTAAAGTAAAAATCCCCAAAAATAATACTTAAGTACAGTAATCAAGTAAAA
TTACTCAAGTACTTTACACCTCTGGTTCTTGACCCCCTACCTTCAGCAAGCCCAGCAGATCCGAGCTCCA
GCTTTTGTTCCCTTTAGTGAGGGTTAATTGCGCGCTTGGCGTAATCATGGTCATAGCTGTTTCCTGTGTG
AAATTGTTATCCGCTCACAATTCCACACAACATACGAGCCGGAAGCATAAAGTGTAAAGCCTGGGGTGCC
TAATGAGTGAGCTAACTCACATTAATTGCGTTGCGCTCACTGCCCGCTTTCCAGTCGGGAAACCTGTCGT
GCCAGCTGCATTAATGAATCGGCCAACGCGCGGGGAGAGGCGGTTTGCGTATTGGGCGCTCTTCCGCTTC
CTCGCTCACTGACTCGCTGCGCTCGGTCGTTCGGCTGCGGCGAGCGGTATCAGCTCACTCAAAGGCGGTA
ATACGGTTATCCACAGAATCAGGGGATAACGCAGGAAAGAACATGTGAGCAAAAGGCCAGCAAAAGGCCA
GGAACCGTAAAAAGGCCGCGTTGCTGGCGTTTTTCCATAGGCTCCGCCCCCCTGACGAGCATCACAAAAA
TCGACGCTCAAGTCAGAGGTGGCGAAACCCGACAGGACTATAAAGATACCAGGCGTTTCCCCCTGGAAGC
TCCCTCGTGCGCTCTCCTGTTCCGACCCTGCCGCTTACCGGATACCTGTCCGCCTTTCTCCCTTCGGGAA
GCGTGGCGCTTTCTCATAGCTCACGCTGTAGGTATCTCAGTTCGGTGTAGGTCGTTCGCTCCAAGCTGGG
CTGTGTGCACGAACCCCCCGTTCAGCCCGACCGCTGCGCCTTATCCGGTAACTATCGTCTTGAGTCCAAC
CCGGTAAGACACGACTTATCGCCACTGGCAGCAGCCACTGGTAACAGGATTAGCAGAGCGAGGTATGTAG
GCGGTGCTACAGAGTTCTTGAAGTGGTGGCCTAACTACGGCTACACTAGAAGAACAGTATTTGGTATCTG
CGCTCTGCTGAAGCCAGTTACCTTCGGAAAAAGAGTTGGTAGCTCTTGATCCGGCAAACAAACCACCGCT
GGTAGCGGTGGTTTTTTTGTTTGCAAGCAGCAGATTACGCGCAGAAAAAAAGGATCTCAAGAAGATCCTT
TGATCTTTTCTACGGGGTCTGACGCTCAGTGGAACGAAAACTCACGTTAAGGGATTTTGGTCATGAGATT
ATCAAAAAGGATCTTCACCTAGATCCTTTTAAATTAAAAATGAAGTTTTAAATCAATCTAAAGTATATAT
GAGTAAACTTGGTCTGACAGTTACCAATGCTTAATCAGTGAGGCACCTATCTCAGCGATCTGTCTATTTC
GTTCATCCATAGTTGCCTGACTCCCCGTCGTGTAGATAACTACGATACGGGAGGGCTTACCATCTGGCCC
CAGTGCTGCAATGATACCGCGAGACCCACGCTCACCGGCTCCAGATTTATCAGCAATAAACCAGCCAGCC
GGAAGGGCCGAGCGCAGAAGTGGTCCTGCAACTTTATCCGCCTCCATCCAGTCTATTAATTGTTGCCGGG
AAGCTAGAGTAAGTAGTTCGCCAGTTAATAGTTTGCGCAACGTTGTTGCCATTGCTACAGGCATCGTGGT
GTCACGCTCGTCGTTTGGTATGGCTTCATTCAGCTCCGGTTCCCAACGATCAAGGCGAGTTACATGATCC
CCCATGTTGTGCAAAAAAGCGGTTAGCTCCTTCGGTCCTCCGATCGTTGTCAGAAGTAAGTTGGCCGCAG
TGTTATCACTCATGGTTATGGCAGCACTGCATAATTCTCTTACTGTCATGCCATCCGTAAGATGCTTTTC
TGTGACTGGTGAGTACTCAACCAAGTCATTCTGAGAATAGTGTATGCGGCGACCGAGTTGCTCTTGCCCG
GCGTCAATACGGGATAATACCGCGCCACATAGCAGAACTTTAAAAGTGCTCATCATTGGAAAACGTTCTT
CGGGGCGAAAACTCTCAAGGATCTTACCGCTGTTGAGATCCAGTTCGATGTAACCCACTCGTGCACCCAA
CTGATCTTCAGCATCTTTTACTTTCACCAGCGTTTCTGGGTGAGCAAAAACAGGAAGGCAAAATGCCGCA
AAAAAGGGAATAAGGGCGACACGGAAATGTTGAATACTCATACTCTTCCTTTTTCAATATTATTGAAGCA
TTTATCAGGGTTATTGTCTCATGAGCGGATACATATTTGAATGTATTTAGAAAAATAAACAAATAGGGGT
TCCGCGCACATTTCCCCGAAAAGTG
